Addgene plasmid #80016: pcDNA3.1-alpha4 wt
Purpose: Mammalian expression of human integrin alpha4
Depositing lab: Chinten James Lim. Depositing organization: University of British Columbia. Publication: The membrane-proximal KXGFFKR motif of alpha-integrin mediates chemoresistance. Liu CC, Leclair P, Yap SQ, Lim CJ. Mol Cell Biol. 2013 Nov;33(21):4334-45. doi: 10.1128/MCB.00580-13. Epub 2013 Sep 3. PubMed 24001772.
Backbone
  Vector backbone: pcDNA3.1
  Vector type: Mammalian Expression
  Selectable markers: Neomycin (select with G418)
Growth in bacteria
  Bacterial resistance: Ampicillin, 100 μg/mL
  Growth temperature: 37°C
  Growth strain: DH5alpha
  Copy number: High Copy
Gene/Insert
  Gene/Insert name: integrin alpha4 (alt names: integrin subunit alpha 4; ITGA4)
  Species: H. sapiens (human)
  Entrez Gene: ITGA4 (a.k.a. CD49D, IA4)
  Promoter: CMV
  Cloning method: Unknown
  Sequencing primers: 5′ CMV-F; 3′ BGH-Rev
Terms and licenses: Academic/Nonprofit Terms; Industry Terms: Not Available to Industry
How to cite: pcDNA3.1-alpha4 wt was a gift from Chinten James Lim (Addgene plasmid # 80016 ; http://n2t.net/addgene:80016 ; RRID:Addgene_80016)
