[The description below was written by a language model from this plasmid's Addgene catalogue record.]
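Description:
pcDNA3.1-alpha4 wt is a mammalian expression plasmid built on the pcDNA3.1 backbone that carries the human integrin alpha4 subunit (ITGA4, also known as CD49D). The insert is placed under the CMV promoter, a strong constitutive viral promoter that drives high-level transcription in most mammalian cell lines after transfection. The listed sequencing primers, one in the CMV region and a reverse primer in the BGH region, are consistent with the insert sitting between the promoter and the bovine growth hormone polyadenylation signal typical of this backbone. In bacteria the plasmid is maintained as a high-copy replicon under ampicillin selection. In mammalian cells a neomycin resistance marker allows G418 selection, so stable alpha4-expressing lines can be derived as well as transient transfectants.

The "wt" designation indicates that the insert is the wild-type alpha4 sequence. No epitope tags, fusion partners or reporters are recorded, and the cloning method and insert boundaries are not stated. No feature table was supplied, so details of the backbone elements beyond the catalogue fields cannot be confirmed from the record. The associated study concerns the role of the membrane-proximal KXGFFKR motif of alpha integrins in chemoresistance, which suggests that this construct provides full-length alpha4 as an unmodified reference for functional studies of the integrin cytoplasmic region. More generally, it is suited to reconstituting or overexpressing alpha4 in mammalian cells to study integrin-dependent adhesion, signalling and cell survival.
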