>Addgene plasmid #80016 | pcDNA3.1-alpha4 wt | addgene partial sequence | sequence record 152331 | CMV-F 5'-CGCAAATGGGCGGTAGGCGTG-3'
AGAGCTCTCTGGCTAACTAGAGAACCCACTGCTTACTGGCTTATCGAAATTAATACGACTCACTATAGGG
AGACCCAAGCTGGCTAGCGTTTAAACGGGCCCTCTAGAGATCGAATTCCGGGCCGCTTAGTGTTGAATGT
TCCCCACCGAGAGCGCATGGCTTGGGAAGCGAGGCGCGAACCCGGCCCCCGAAGGGCCGCCGTCCGGGAG
ACGGTGATGCTGTTGCTGTGCCTGGGGGTCCCGACCGGCCGCCCCTACAACGTGGACACTGAGAGCGCGC
TGCTTTACCAGGGCCCCCACAACACGCTGTTCGGCTACTCGGTCGTGCTGCACAGCCACGGGGCGAACCG
ATGGCTCCTAGTGGGTGCGCCCACTGCCAACTGGCTCGCCAACGCTTCAGTGATCAATCCCGGGGCGATT
TACAGATGCAGGATCGGAAAGAATCCCGGCCAGACGTGCGAACAGCTCCAGCTGGGTAGCCCTAATGGAG
AACCTTGTGGAAAGACTTGTTTGGAAGAGAGAGACAATCAGTGGTTGGGGGTCACACTTTCCAGACAGCC
AGGAGAAAATGGATCCATCGTGACTTGTGGGCATAGATGGAAAAATATATTTTACATAAAGAATGAAAAT
AAGCTCCCCACTGGTGGTTGCTATGGAGTGCCCCCTGATTTACGAACAGAACTGAGTAAAAGAATAGCTC
CGTGTTATCAAGATTATGTGAAAAAATTTGGAGAAAATTTTGCATCATGTCAAGCTGGAATATCCAGTTT
TTACACAAAGGATTTAATTGTGATGGGGGCCCCAGGATCATCTTACTGGACTGGCTCTCTTTTTGTCTAC
AATATAACTACAAATAAATACAAGGCTTTTTTAGACAAACAAAATCAAGTAAAATTTGGAAGTTATTTAG
GATATTCAGTCGGAGCTG
