>Addgene plasmid #80016 | pcDNA3.1-alpha4 wt | addgene partial sequence | sequence record 152332 | BGH-rev 5'-TAGAAGGCACAGTCGAGG-3'
TGGTACCGAGCTCGGATCCACTAGTCCAGTGTGGTGGAATTCTGCAGATATCCAGCACAGTGGCGGCCGC
TCGAGTCTAGAGATCTTCAAGGGCTTACTTTTCTTGAATAAATTGAATGCTTTAGTGTTTCTCTACCCAT
TTAAAAGCTGAGAGATTATCTTTGGCTGTATTATTACCTTTGCAGTTCTTCTATCTCAAAGAGTAATCAT
TGCTGAGATTTTCCCCTTGCATGAAGACATAATATGTCACAAGATCATGAGTAAAAGAAGTCCAAACAAA
ATTCATTTTTTCTTGTAAACAGTGTCTTTTAAATTTCTTTACTACAACCTGAGTCTGTTTTCCATTCTCT
CAATTTGAAAGAAGTCCTTAATCATCATTGCTTTTACTGTTGATATAACTCCAACTGTCTCTTCTGTTTT
CTTCTTGTAGGATAGATTTGTATTGTCTTTTAAAGAAGCCAGCCTTCCACATAACATATGAGATCAACAG
AAGTACAATAAGTCCAAGTAGCAAGCTACTTGAAATAATCACTATGGTGAAATAACGTTTGGGTCTTTGA
TGATGTAGTCCTTCCAGTAGAACATGCGCAACATTCTCATCCTTGTTTAGTTCAATTACTCTTGGATTTG
GCTCTGGAAAACCTGTTGCTCTTATTTCAAACTTGAGTGCTGAAGTCTCATCCATTTCTAAAATGGATGG
CCGGCCTTCCAGTTGGATATGAACACTGGCTTCTTTTCCACTTTCCATTTTCCCAAAATTACACAAGAAA
TTTAAACAATGTGGATCAGCTTTTATGCAGTACAATAGCCTCTTATCAGTCTTGGACAAGAACCGGACTA
TGCCTTTCAAGGTCTGCATTGCACTCTTTTGCTGCTCTAATGCACACACTCTTTGATAATTTTCAAAGTG
GCATTCTCCAGTAGTAG
