>Addgene plasmid #80016 | pcDNA3.1-alpha4 wt | addgene partial sequence | sequence record 153611 | Neo-R 5'-GCCCAGTCATAGCCGAATAG-3'
ACCTGCGTGCAATCCATCTTGTTCAATCATGCGAAACGATCCTCATCCTGTCTCTTGATCAGATCCGAAA
ATGGATATACAAGCTCCCGGGAGCTTTTTGCAAAAGCCTAGGCCTCCAAAAAAGCCTCCTCACTACTTCT
GGAATAGCTCAGAGGCAGAGGCGGCCTCGGCCTCTGCATAAATAAAAAAAATTAGTCAGCCATGGGGCGG
AGAATGGGCGGAACTGGGCGGAGTTAGGGGCGGGATGGGCGGAGTTAGGGGCGGGACTATGGTTGCTGAC
TAATTGAGATGCATGCTTTGCATACTTCTGCCTGCTGGGGAGCCTGGGGACTTTCCACACCTGGTTGCTG
ACTAATTGAGATGCATGCTTTGCATACTTCTGCCTGCTGGGGAGCCTGGGGACTTTCCACACCCTAACTG
ACACACATTCCACAGAATTAATTCGCGTTAAATTTTTGTTAAATCAGCTCATTTTTTAACCAATAGGCCG
AAATCGGCAAAATCCCTTATAAATCAAAAGAATAGACCGAGATAGGGT
[37 nt withheld, positions 539-575]
AAAGAACGTGGACTCCAACGTCAAAGG
[49 nt withheld, positions 603-651]
T
[91 nt withheld, positions 653-743]
G
[124 nt withheld, positions 745-868]
GGGGATACCCCCTAGAGCCCCAGCTGGTTCTTTCCGCCTCAGAAGCCATAGAGCCCACCGCATCCCCAGC
ATGCCTGCTATTGTCTTCCCAATCCTCCCCCTTGCTGTCCTGCCCCA
